Addgene plasmid #210727: ACE16-NLS
Purpose: NIR light-activated intein-based gene expression system (C-part)
Depositing lab: Vladislav Verkhusha. Depositing organization: University of Helsinki. Publication: Near-Infrared Optogenetic Module for Conditional Protein Splicing. Karasev MM, Verkhusha VV, Shcherbakova DM. J Mol Biol. 2023 Dec 15;435(24):168360. doi: 10.1016/j.jmb.2023.168360. Epub 2023 Nov 8. PubMed 37949312.
Backbone
  Vector backbone: pN1
  Backbone manufacturer: Clontech
  Backbone size w/o insert (bp): 3819
  Vector type: Mammalian Expression
  Selectable markers: EGFP
Growth in bacteria
  Bacterial resistance: Kanamycin, 50 μg/mL
  Growth temperature: 37°C
  Growth strain: DH5alpha
  Copy number: High Copy
Gene/Insert
  Gene/Insert name: ACE16-NLS
  Species: Synthetic
  Insert size (bp): 1589
  Promoter: CMV
  Cloning method: Restriction Enzyme; 5′ cloning site BglII (unknown if destroyed); 3′ cloning site MunI (unknown if destroyed)
  Sequencing primers: 5′ CMV Forward; 3′ SV40pA-R
Terms and licenses: Academic/Nonprofit Terms; Industry Terms: Not Available to Industry
How to cite: ACE16-NLS was a gift from Vladislav Verkhusha (Addgene plasmid # 210727 ; http://n2t.net/addgene:210727 ; RRID:Addgene_210727)
