[The description below was written by a language model from this plasmid's Addgene catalogue record and pLannotate feature annotations shown in this document.]
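Description:
ACE16-NLS is a mammalian expression plasmid built on the Clontech pN1 backbone. It encodes the C-terminal half of a near-infrared light-activated, intein-based gene expression system. It replicates in E. coli at high copy from a ColE1/pUC-type origin and also carries an f1 origin. Selection relies on a Tn5 aminoglycoside phosphotransferase (NeoR/KanR) cassette placed behind tandem bacterial (AmpR) and SV40 early promoters and ended by the HSV TK polyadenylation signal. This cassette gives kanamycin resistance in bacteria and can confer G418 resistance in mammalian cells. The catalogue entry lists only EGFP as a marker.

The synthetic insert of about 1.6 kb is driven by the CMV immediate-early enhancer and promoter and terminated by the SV40 poly(A) signal. Within it, the annotation detects, in order:

- a short segment resembling an immunoglobulin-binding domain of Staphylococcus aureus protein A, a scaffold of the kind used for engineered affibody-type binders;
- an unannotated stretch, which may hold the C-intein fragment implied by the stated purpose, though the feature table does not identify it;
- the herpes simplex virus VP16 transcriptional activation domain;
- monomeric EGFP (A206K);
- a fragment of SV40 large T antigen, consistent with the nuclear localization signal in the construct's name.

The record does not spell out the mechanism. The arrangement suggests that near-infrared light brings this part together with a complementary N-terminal partner encoded on a separate plasmid. Protein splicing could then join VP16 to that partner and reconstitute a functional transcriptional activator, with mEGFP reporting expression and localization. The partner construct and the reporter it drives are not described here.
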