Features (pLannotate 1.2.2; 15 found; start..end, strand, type, name):
      1..589     +  rep_origin     ori: high-copy-number ColE1/pMB1/pBR322/pUC origin of replication
    764..1067    +  enhancer       CMV enhancer: human cytomegalovirus immediate early enhancer
   1068..1271    +  promoter       CMV promoter: human cytomegalovirus (CMV) immediate early promoter
   1315..1479    +  CDS            spa (fragment): SPA_STAAE - Experimental evidence at protein level: Swiss-Prot protein existence level 1. Plays a role in the inhibition of the host innate and adaptive immune responses. Possesses five immunoglobulin-binding domains that capture both the fragment crystallizable region (Fc region) and the Fab region (part of Ig that identifies antigen) of immunoglobulins (By similarity). In turn, Staphylococcus aureus is protected from phagocytic killing via inhibition of Ig Fc region. In addition, the host elicited B-cell response is prevented due to a decrease of antibody-secreting cell proliferation that en
   1699..1932    +  CDS            VP16 AD: transcriptional activation domain of herpes simplex virus protein VP16 (Triezenberg et al., 1988; Cousens et al., 1989); UL48
   2065..2784    +  CDS            mEGFP: enhanced GFP with monomerizing A206K mutation (Zacharias et al., 2002) mammalian codon-optimized
   2801..2884    +  CDS            large T antigen (fragment): large T antigen from SV40 (simian virus 40)
   2907..3028    +  polyA_signal   SV40 poly(A) signal: SV40 polyadenylation signal
   3062..3490    -  rep_origin     f1 ori (sequence partly withheld): f1 bacteriophage origin of replication; arrow indicates direction of (+) strand synthesis
   3517..3621    +  promoter       AmpR promoter: bla
   3623..3980    +  promoter       SV40 promoter: SV40 enhancer and early promoter
   4015..4809    +  CDS            NeoR/KanR: aminoglycoside phosphotransferase from Tn5; aph(3')-II (or nptII); confers resistance to neomycin, kanamycin, and G418 (Geneticin®)
   4830..4982    +  CDS            ble (fragment): BLE_KLEPN - Experimental evidence at protein level: Swiss-Prot protein existence level 1. Binding protein with a strong affinity to the bleomycin family of antibiotics. Binds to CL990; an antimitotic-antibiotic compound. From Klebsiella pneumoniae.
   5041..5088    +  polyA_signal   HSV TK poly(A) signal: herpes simplex virus thymidine kinase polyadenylation signal (Cole and Stacy, 1985)
   5179..5195    -  polyA_signal   bGH poly(A) signal (fragment): bovine growth hormone polyadenylation signal
>Addgene plasmid #210727 | ACE16-NLS | addgene full sequence | sequence record 417727 | Addgene NGS Result
TTGAGATCCTTTTTTTCTGCGCGTAATCTGCTGCTTGCAAACAAAAAAACCACCGCTACCAGCGGTGGTT
TGTTTGCCGGATCAAGAGCTACCAACTCTTTTTCCGAAGGTAACTGGCTTCAGCAGAGCGCAGATACCAA
ATACTGTTCTTCTAGTGTAGCCGTAGTTAGGCCACCACTTCAAGAACTCTGTAGCACCGCCTACATACCT
CGCTCTGCTAATCCTGTTACCAGTGGCTGCTGCCAGTGGCGATAAGTCGTGTCTTACCGGGTTGGACTCA
AGACGATAGTTACCGGATAAGGCGCAGCGGTCGGGCTGAACGGGGGGTTCGTGCACACAGCCCAGCTTGG
AGCGAACGACCTACACCGAACTGAGATACCTACAGCGTGAGCTATGAGAAAGCGCCACGCTTCCCGAAGG
GAGAAAGGCGGACAGGTATCCGGTAAGCGGCAGGGTCGGAACAGGAGAGCGCACGAGGGAGCTTCCAGGG
GGAAACGCCTGGTATCTTTATAGTCCTGTCGGGTTTCGCCACCTCTGACTTGAGCGTCGATTTTTGTGAT
GCTCGTCAGGGGGGCGGAGCCTATGGAAAAACGCCAGCAACGCGGCCTTTTTACGGTTCCTGGCCTTTTG
CTGGCCTTTTGCTCACATGTTCTTTCCTGCGTTATCCCCTGATTCTGTGGATAACCGTATTACCGCCATG
CATTAGTTATTAATAGTAATCAATTACGGGGTCATTAGTTCATAGCCCATATATGGAGTTCCGCGTTACA
TAACTTACGGTAAATGGCCCGCCTGGCTGACCGCCCAACGACCCCCGCCCATTGACGTCAATAATGACGT
ATGTTCCCATAGTAACGCCAATAGGGACTTTCCATTGACGTCAATGGGTGGAGTATTTACGGTAAACTGC
CCACTTGGCAGTACATCAAGTGTATCATATGCCAAGTACGCCCCCTATTGACGTCAATGACGGTAAATGG
CCCGCCTGGCATTATGCCCAGTACATGACCTTATGGGACTTTCCTACTTGGCAGTACATCTACGTATTAG
TCATCGCTATTACCATGGTGATGCGGTTTTGGCAGTACATCAATGGGCGTGGATAGCGGTTTGACTCACG
GGGATTTCCAAGTCTCCACCCCATTGACGTCAATGGGAGTTTGTTTTGGCACCAAAATCAACGGGACTTT
CCAAAATGTCGTAACAACTCCGCCCCATTGACGCAAATGGGCGGTAGGCGTGTACGGTGGGAGGTCTATA
TAAGCAGAGCTGGTTTAGTGAACCGTCAGATCCGCTAGTAGATCTAGCACCATGAAGTTTAACAAGGAGA
AGTGGCAGGCTATTAAGGAGATTGCCTTCCTGCCTAACCTGAACCAGCCCCAGCACCTGGCTTTTATTGT
GTCTCTGCTGGACGACCCTTCTCAGTCTGCTAACCTGCTGGCTGAGGCTAAGAAGCTGAACGACGCTCAG
GCTCCTAAGGGATCCGAACTGATTGATATTGAAGTTAGCGGTAACCACCTGTTCTATGCCAATGATATTC
TGACCCATAATAGCTCGAGCGCGCGTACGAAAAACAATTACGGGTCTACCATCGAGGGCCTGCTCGATCT
CCCGGACGACGACGCCCCCGAAGAGGCGGGGCTGGCGGCTCCGCGCCTGTCCTTTCTCCCCGCGGGACAC
ACGCGCAGACTGTCGACGGCCCCCCCGACCGATGTCAGCCTGGGGGACGAGCTCCACTTAGACGGCGAGG
ACGTGGCGATGGCGCATGCCGACGCGCTAGACGATTTCGATCTGGACATGTTGGGGGACGGGGATTCCCC
GGGTCCGGGATTTACCCCCCACGACTCCGCCCCCTACGGCGCTCTGGATATGGCCGACTTCGAGTTTGAG
CAGATGTTTACCGATGCCCTTGGAATTGACGAGTACGGTGGGTACCCTTACGATGTGCCCGATTACGCCG
GATCTGCTGCTGCCAAGAGAGTTAAGCTGGACGAGGAATTCGGTAGCGGCGAGGGCAGAGGAAGTCTGCT
AACATGCGGTGATGTCGAGGAGAATCCTGGCCCAATGGTGAGCAAGGGCGAGGAGCTGTTCACCGGGGTG
GTGCCCATCCTGGTCGAGCTGGACGGCGACGTAAACGGCCACAAGTTCAGCGTGTCCGGCGAGGGCGAGG
GCGATGCCACCTACGGCAAGCTGACCCTGAAGTTCATCTGCACCACCGGCAAGCTGCCCGTGCCCTGGCC
CACCCTCGTGACCACCCTGACCTACGGCGTGCAGTGCTTCAGCCGCTACCCCGACCACATGAAGCAGCAC
GACTTCTTCAAGTCCGCCATGCCCGAAGGCTACGTCCAGGAGCGCACCATCTTCTTCAAGGACGACGGCA
ACTACAAGACCCGCGCCGAGGTGAAGTTCGAGGGCGACACCCTGGTGAACCGCATCGAGCTGAAGGGCAT
CGACTTCAAGGAGGACGGCAACATCCTGGGGCACAAGCTGGAGTACAACTACAACAGCCACAACGTCTAT
ATCATGGCCGACAAGCAGAAGAACGGCATCAAGGTGAACTTCAAGATCCGCCACAACATCGAGGACGGCA
GCGTGCAGCTCGCCGACCACTACCAGCAGAACACCCCCATCGGCGACGGCCCCGTGCTGCTGCCCGACAA
CCACTACCTGAGCACCCAGTCCAAGCTGAGCAAAGACCCCAACGAGAAGCGCGATCACATGGTCCTGCTG
GAGTTCGTGACCGCCGCCGGGATCACTCTCGGCATGGACGAGCTGTACAAGTAAAGCGGCCGCGACTCTA
GATCATAATCAGCCATACCACATTTGTAGAGGTTTTACTTGCTTTAAAAAACCTCCCACACCTCCCCCTG
AACCTGAAACATAAAATGAATGCAATTGTTGTTGTTAACTTGTTTATTGCAGCTTATAATGGTTACAAAT
AAAGCAATAGCATCACAAATTTCACAAATAAAGCATTTTTTTCACTGCATTCTAGTTGTGGTTTGTCCAA
ACTCATCAATGTATCTTAAGGCGTAAATTGTAAGCGTTAATATTTTGTTAAAATTCGCGTTAAATTTTTG
TTAAATCAGCTCATTTTTTAACCAATAGGCCGAAATCGGCAAAATCCCTTATAAATCAAAAGAATAGACC
GAGATAGGGT
[37 nt withheld, positions 3161-3197]
AAAGAACGTGGACTCCAACGTCAAAGG
[49 nt withheld, positions 3225-3273]
T
[91 nt withheld, positions 3275-3365]
G
[124 nt withheld, positions 3367-3490]
CAGGTGGCACTTTTCGGGGAAATGTGCGCGGAACCCCTATTTGTTTATTTTTCTAAATACATTCAAATAT
GTATCCGCTCATGAGACAATAACCCTGATAAATGCTTCAATAATATTGAAAAAGGAAGAGTCCTGAGGCG
GAAAGAACCAGCTGTGGAATGTGTGTCAGTTAGGGTGTGGAAAGTCCCCAGGCTCCCCAGCAGGCAGAAG
TATGCAAAGCATGCATCTCAATTAGTCAGCAACCAGGTGTGGAAAGTCCCCAGGCTCCCCAGCAGGCAGA
AGTATGCAAAGCATGCATCTCAATTAGTCAGCAACCATAGTCCCGCCCCTAACTCCGCCCATCCCGCCCC
TAACTCCGCCCAGTTCCGCCCATTCTCCGCCCCATGGCTGACTAATTTTTTTTATTTATGCAGAGGCCGA
GGCCGCCTCGGCCTCTGAGCTATTCCAGAAGTAGTGAGGAGGCTTTTTTGGAGGCCTAGGCTTTTGCAAA
GATCGATCAAGAGACAGGATGAGGATCGTTTCGCATGATTGAACAAGATGGATTGCACGCAGGTTCTCCG
GCCGCTTGGGTGGAGAGGCTATTCGGCTATGACTGGGCACAACAGACAATCGGCTGCTCTGATGCCGCCG
TGTTCCGGCTGTCAGCGCAGGGGCGCCCGGTTCTTTTTGTCAAGACCGACCTGTCCGGTGCCCTGAATGA
ACTGCAAGACGAGGCAGCGCGGCTATCGTGGCTGGCCACGACGGGCGTTCCTTGCGCAGCTGTGCTCGAC
GTTGTCACTGAAGCGGGAAGGGACTGGCTGCTATTGGGCGAAGTGCCGGGGCAGGATCTCCTGTCATCTC
ACCTTGCTCCTGCCGAGAAAGTATCCATCATGGCTGATGCAATGCGGCGGCTGCATACGCTTGATCCGGC
TACCTGCCCATTCGACCACCAAGCGAAACATCGCATCGAGCGAGCACGTACTCGGATGGAAGCCGGTCTT
GTCGATCAGGATGATCTGGACGAAGAGCATCAGGGGCTCGCGCCAGCCGAACTGTTCGCCAGGCTCAAGG
CGAGCATGCCCGACGGCGAGGATCTCGTCGTGACCCATGGCGATGCCTGCTTGCCGAATATCATGGTGGA
AAATGGCCGCTTTTCTGGATTCATCGACTGTGGCCGGCTGGGTGTGGCGGACCGCTATCAGGACATAGCG
TTGGCTACCCGTGATATTGCTGAAGAGCTTGGCGGCGAATGGGCTGACCGCTTCCTCGTGCTTTACGGTA
TCGCCGCTCCCGATTCGCAGCGCATCGCCTTCTATCGCCTTCTTGACGAGTTCTTCTGAGCGGGACTCTG
GGGTTCGAAATGACCGACCAAGCGACGCCCAACCTGCCATCACGAGATTTCGATTCCACCGCCGCCTTCT
ATGAAAGGTTGGGCTTCGGAATCGTTTTCCGGGACGCCGGCTGGATGATCCTCCAGCGCGGGGATCTCAT
GCTGGAGTTCTTCGCCCACCCTAGGGGGAGGCTAACTGAAACACGGAAGGAGACAATACCGGAAGGAACC
CGCGCTATGACGGCAATAAAAAGACAGAATAAAACGCACGGTGTTGGGTCGTTTGTTCATAAACGCGGGG
TTCGGTCCCAGGGCTGGCACTCTGTCGATACCCCACCGAGACCCCATTGGGGCCAATACGCCCGCGTTTC
TTCCTTTTCCCCACCCCACCCCCCAAGTTCGGGTGAAGGCCCAGGGCTCGCAGCCAACGTCGGGGCGGCA
GGCCCTGCCATAGCCTCAGGTTACTCATATATACTTTAGATTGATTTAAAACTTCATTTTTAATTTAAAA
GGATCTAGGTGAAGATCCTTTTTGATAATCTCATGACCAAAATCCCTTAACGTGAGTTTTCGTTCCACTG
AGCGTCAGACCCCGTAGAAAAGATCAAAGGATCTTC
